Addgene plasmid #20674: Lenti-BAT-RED
Depositing lab: Tannishtha Reya. Depositing organization: Duke University.
Backbone
  Vector backbone: pBluescript-BATgal
  Backbone size w/o insert (bp): 7146
  Vector type: Bacterial Expression
Growth in bacteria
  Bacterial resistance: Ampicillin, 100 μg/mL
  Growth temperature: 37°C
  Growth strain: DH5alpha
  Copy number: High Copy
Gene/Insert
  Gene/Insert name: Wnt reporter dsRED
  Tag / fusion protein: NLS (N terminal on insert)
  Cloning method: Restriction Enzyme; 5′ cloning site HindIII (not destroyed); 3′ cloning site BamHI (not destroyed)
  Sequencing primers: 5′ M13for20; 3′ SV40pA-R
Terms and licenses: Academic/Nonprofit Terms; Industry Terms: Not Available to Industry
Depositor comments: History: 1)From BAT-gal vector (S. Piccolo lab), cut with HindIII+BamHI to remove lacZ sequence including the nuclear sequence and the polyA sequence. 2) from DsRED.T4 (B. Glick lab), PCR-amplified DsRED + SV40 polyA with primers that contain the predicted NLS sequence from BATgal (see attachments)
How to cite: Lenti-BAT-RED was a gift from Tannishtha Reya (Addgene plasmid # 20674 ; http://n2t.net/addgene:20674 ; RRID:Addgene_20674)
