[The description below was written by a language model from this plasmid's Addgene catalogue record.]
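Description:
Lenti-BAT-RED is a Wnt/β-catenin pathway reporter plasmid built on the pBluescript-BATgal backbone (recorded backbone size about 7.1 kb without the insert). It is propagated in E. coli as a high-copy plasmid under ampicillin selection. Although the name begins with "Lenti", the record lists the backbone as pBluescript-derived and the vector type as bacterial expression. No lentiviral elements such as LTRs or a packaging signal are documented, and no feature table is available to confirm whether any are present.

The insert is described as a Wnt reporter driving DsRed. According to the construction history, the parental BAT-gal reporter was cut with HindIII and BamHI to remove its nuclear-localised lacZ coding sequence together with the polyadenylation signal. That fragment was replaced by a PCR product amplified from a DsRed.T4 template, carrying the DsRed coding sequence and an SV40 polyA. The amplification primers added the predicted nuclear localisation signal from BAT-gal, so the red fluorescent protein carries an N-terminal NLS and should accumulate in the nucleus. Both cloning sites were retained.

The record does not spell out the promoter. The Wnt-responsive regulatory region upstream of the reporter is presumably inherited unchanged from BAT-gal, but its composition is not stated. The evident use is as a fluorescent readout of Wnt pathway activity, with nuclear red fluorescence replacing the β-galactosidase staining of the parental reporter and so allowing detection in living cells.
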