>Addgene plasmid #20674 | Lenti-BAT-RED | addgene partial sequence | sequence record 26563 | 20674 with M13for20
TACGTCCCTAGGCCTCCNAAAAAGCCTCCTCACTACTTCTGGAATAGCTCAGAGGCCGAGGCGGCCTCGG
CCTCTGCATAAATAAAAAAAATTAGTCAGCCATGGGGCGGAGAATGGGCGGAACTGGGCGGAGTTAGGGG
CGGGATGGGCGGAGTTAGGGGCGGGATAGCTAGAGCCAGACATGATAAGATACATTGATGAGTTTGGACA
AACCACAACTAGAATGCAGTGAAAAAAATGCTTTATTTGTGAAATTTGTGATGCTATTGCTTTATTTGTA
ACCATTATAAGCTGCAATAAACAAGTTCCTCTCACTCTCTGATATTCATTTCTTTGCAAGTTATAAATAC
TGAATAATAAGATGACATGAACTACTACTGCTAGAGATTTTCCACACTGACTAAAAGGGTCTGAGGGATC
TCTAGTTACCAGAGTCACACAACAGACGGGCACACACTACTTGAAGCACTCAAGGCAAGCTTTATTGAGG
CTTAAGCAGTGGGTTCCCTAGTTAGCCAGAGAGCTCCCAGGCTCAGATCTGGTCTAACCAGAGAGACCCA
GTACAAGCAAAAAGCAGATCTTGTCTTCGTTGGGAGTGAATTAGCCCTTCCAGTCCCCCCTTTTCTTTTA
AAAAGTGGCTAAGATCTACAGCTGCCTTGTAAGTCATTGGTCTTAAAGGTACCGAGCTCGAATTCCAGGC
GGGGAGGCGGCCCANAGGGAGATCCGACTCGTCTGANGGCGAAGGCGAAGACGCGGAAGANGCCGCAGAG
CCGGCAGCAGGCCGCGGGAAGGAAGGNCCGCTGGANTGAGGGCCGAAGGNACGTAGCANANNACGTCCCN
CGCANAATCCNNNGGCAACAC
