>Addgene plasmid #20674 | Lenti-BAT-RED | addgene partial sequence | sequence record 26564 | 20674 with DsRed1-N
GCCCTTGGTCNCCTTCAGCTTGGCGGTCTGGGTGCCCTCGTAGGGGCGGCCCTCGCCCTCGCCCTCGATC
TCGAACTCGTGGCCGTTCACGGAGCCCTCCATGCGCACCTTGAAGCGCATGAACTCCTTGATGACGTCCT
CGGAGGAGGCCATGGTGGCGACTAGTACCTTTCTCTTCTTTTTTGGAGCCATAAGCTTATCTCTGTCTCC
CAAAATGTTGGTCCACTCTGTCCTGGGAGACTTTATATCAACAGGGGACAAAGGGTGTGTCCAGGATGTG
TTTTGGGGGAAATGAAAAAAATATAAATACTTTGATGTACTGTTGCTCGTGGTTATTGTCAGTCTGTCGA
CCTGCAGGCGGCCGCGAATTCACTAGTGATTCTGAAGGTCCTTTGATGATTCTGAGGTCCTTTGATGATT
CTGAGGCCTTTGATGATTCTGAGGTCCTTTGATGATTCTGAGGTCCTTTGATGATTCTGAGGTCCTTTGA
TGATTCTGAGGTCCTTTGATGATTCTGAGGTCCTTAATCGAATTCCCGCGGCCGCCATGGCGGCCGGGAG
CATGCGACGTCGGGCCCGGTACCCAATTCGCCCTATACCCGGGCTATCGAGGCTAGTCTCGTGATCGATA
AAATTTTGAATTTTTGTAATTTGTTTTTGTAATTCTTTAGTTTGTATGTCTGTTGNNNTTATGTCTACTA
TTCTNNCCCCTGCACTGTANCCCCC
